Addgene plasmid #37218: pTYB2-eIF1A
Depositing lab: Jon Lorsch. Depositing organization: Johns Hopkins University and School of Medicine. Publication: Reconstitution of yeast translation initiation. Acker MG, Kolitz SE, Mitchell SF, Nanda JS, Lorsch JR. Methods Enzymol. 2007;430:111-45. 10.1016/S0076-6879(07)30006-2 PubMed 17913637.
Backbone
  Vector backbone: pTYB2
  Backbone manufacturer: NEB
  Backbone size w/o insert (bp): 7474
  Vector type: Bacterial Expression
Growth in bacteria
  Bacterial resistance: Ampicillin, 100 μg/mL
  Growth temperature: 37°C
  Growth strain: DH5alpha
  Copy number: Unknown
Gene/Insert
  Gene/Insert name: eIF1A (alt name: TIF11)
  Species: S. cerevisiae (budding yeast)
  Promoter: T7
  Cloning method: Restriction Enzyme; 5′ cloning site NdeI (unknown if destroyed); 3′ cloning site SmaI (unknown if destroyed)
  Sequencing primers: 5′ T7; 3′ T7-term
Terms and licenses: Academic/Nonprofit Terms; Industry Terms: Not Available to Industry
How to cite: pTYB2-eIF1A was a gift from Jon Lorsch (Addgene plasmid # 37218 ; http://n2t.net/addgene:37218 ; RRID:Addgene_37218)
