[The description below was written by a language model from this plasmid's Addgene catalogue record.]
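Description:
pTYB2-eIF1A is a bacterial expression plasmid built on the commercial pTYB2 backbone (about 7.5 kb without insert), carrying the Saccharomyces cerevisiae translation initiation factor eIF1A, encoded by the TIF11 gene. The coding sequence was inserted by restriction cloning between the NdeI and SmaI sites, although the record does not say whether either site survived cloning. Expression is driven by a T7 promoter, so protein production requires an E. coli host that supplies T7 RNA polymerase. The plasmid is maintained in a standard cloning strain under ampicillin selection. The copy number is listed as unknown, and no feature table is provided, so the origin of replication and other backbone elements are not documented in the record.

pTYB2 belongs to the intein-mediated purification family of vectors. In these vectors, a gene cloned into the NdeI–SmaI sites is generally fused at its C-terminus to a self-cleaving intein followed by a chitin-binding domain. This arrangement lets the fusion protein be captured on chitin resin and the target protein then be released by thiol-induced intein cleavage, leaving little or no residual tag. The record itself does not list any tag or fusion, so this design is inferred from the backbone rather than confirmed for this construct.

The associated publication concerns reconstitution of yeast translation initiation. This suggests that the plasmid is used to produce recombinant eIF1A in E. coli as a purified component for in vitro studies of the initiation pathway.
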