>Addgene plasmid #37218 | pTYB2-eIF1A | addgene partial sequence | sequence record 49433 | T7 5'-TAATACGACTCACTATAGGG-3'
TTGTTTAACTTTAAGAAGGAGANATACATATGGGTAAGAAAAACACTAAAGGTGGTAAAAAAGGTAGAAG
AGGTAAGAACGACTCTGACGGTCCAAAGCGTGAACTTATTTATAAGGAAGAAGGCCAAGAATATGCTCAA
ATCACCAAGATGTTGGGTAATGGAAGAGTCGAAGCCAGTTGCTTTGATGGTAATAAGAGAATGGCCCATA
TTAGAGGTAAGTTAAGAAAGAAAGTCTGGATGGGACAAGGTGATATTATTCTTGTTTCCTTAAGAGATTT
CCAAGATGACCAATGTGATGTTGTCCACAAATATAATTTAGATGAAGCCAGAACACTGAAAAACCAAGGT
GAACTTCCTGAAAACGCCAAAATTAATGAAACAGACAACTTTGGTTTCGAATCTGATGAAGACGTTAACT
TTGAATTTGGTAACGCTGATGAAGATGATGAGGAAGGTGAAGATGAAGAACTTGATATTGATGACATTCC
CGGGTGCTTTGCCAAGGGTACCAATGTTTTAATGGCGGATGGGTCTATTGAATGTATTGAAAACATTGAG
GTTGGTAATAAGGTCATGGGTAAAGATGGCAGACCTCGTGAGGTAATTAAATTGCCCAGAGGAAGAGAAA
CTATGTACAGCGTCGTGCAGANNGTCAGCACAGAGCCCACAAAAGTGACTCAAGTCGTGAAGTGCCAGAA
TTACTCAAGTTTACGTGTAATGCGACCCATGAGTTGGTTGTTAGAACACCTCGTAGTGTCCGCCGTTTGT
CTCGTACCATTAAGGGTGTCGAATATTTTGAAGTTATTACTTTTGAGATGGGCCAAAAGAAAGCCCCCGA
CGGTAGAATT
